>Addgene plasmid #219126 | SFFV-NCOA3-Brd 164 | depositor partial sequence | sequence record 427859 | Barcode sequence
TGTACAAGCACATCAGCGCT
